Addgene plasmid #126759: pX330-Flag-HeFSpCas9 (without sgRNA; with silent mutations)
Purpose: Expression plasmid for human codon-optimized increased fidelity HeFSpCas9 (without U6-sgRNA coding sequence, with silent mutations)
Depositing lab: Ervin Welker. Depositing organization: HUN-REN Research Centre for Natural Sciences. Publication: Blackjack mutations improve the on-target activities of increased fidelity variants of SpCas9 with 5'G-extended sgRNAs. Kulcsar PI, Talas A, Toth E, Nyeste A, Ligeti Z, Welker Z, Welker E. Nat Commun. 2020 Mar 6;11(1):1223. doi: 10.1038/s41467-020-15021-5. PubMed 32144253.
Backbone
  Vector backbone: pX330-like (without U6-sgRNA coding sequence)
  Total vector size (bp): 8077
  Vector type: Mammalian Expression, CRISPR
Growth in bacteria
  Bacterial resistance: Ampicillin, 100 μg/mL
  Growth temperature: 37°C
  Growth strain: NEB Stable
  Copy number: High Copy
Gene/Insert
  Gene/Insert name: HeFSpCas9
  Species: S. pyogenes
  Insert size (bp): 4272
  Mutation: N497A, R661A, Q695A, K848A, Q926A, K1003A, R1060A
  Promoter: CBh
  Tag / fusion protein: 3xFLAG (N terminal on insert); NLS (N terminal on insert); NLS (C terminal on insert)
  Cloning method: Unknown
  Sequencing primers: 5′ AAGGGATGGTTGGTTGGTGG
Terms and licenses: Academic/Nonprofit Terms; Industry Terms: Not Available to Industry
Depositor comments: pCbh-3xFLAG-NLS-HeFSpCas9-NLS (without U6-sgRNA coding sequence, with silent mutations). The lack of sgRNA expression cassette allows for easy testing of various SpCas9 variants with the same sgRNA expressed from a separate plasmid (e.g. pmCherry_gRNA, Addgene# #80457). For detailed information and plasmid usage, please see the associated publication.
How to cite: pX330-Flag-HeFSpCas9 (without sgRNA; with silent mutations) was a gift from Ervin Welker (Addgene plasmid # 126759 ; http://n2t.net/addgene:126759 ; RRID:Addgene_126759)
