[The description below was written by a language model from this plasmid's Addgene catalogue record and pLannotate feature annotations shown in this document.]
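Description:
pX330-Flag-HeFSpCas9 (without sgRNA; with silent mutations) is a mammalian CRISPR expression plasmid of about 8.1 kb built on a pX330-like backbone from which the U6-sgRNA cassette has been removed. It is propagated in bacteria through a high-copy ColE1/pUC-type origin and selected with ampicillin via the β-lactamase gene under its own promoter. The backbone also carries an f1/M13 phage origin, small pBR322-derived bom and rop remnants, and a single AAV2 inverted terminal repeat downstream of the expression cassette. With only one ITR annotated, this appears to be a leftover of the parental vector rather than a functional AAV packaging unit.

The payload is a human codon-optimized Streptococcus pyogenes Cas9 variant, HeFSpCas9, driven by the CBh promoter, which the annotation resolves into a CMV enhancer, a chicken β-actin promoter and a hybrid CBA/MVM intron. The protein carries an N-terminal 3xFLAG tag and NLS and a C-terminal nucleoplasmin NLS, and the transcript ends at a bGH polyadenylation signal. The annotation software labels the coding sequence as eSpCas9(1.1) because it contains K848A, K1003A and R1060A. The catalogue record additionally lists N497A, R661A, Q695A and Q926A, giving seven substitutions intended to increase targeting fidelity. The nature of the silent mutations is not detailed in the record.

Because no guide RNA is encoded, the sgRNA is supplied from a separate plasmid, so that different SpCas9 variants can be compared with the same guide. The depositor sequence and the sequencing-derived record differ slightly in length (8,077 versus 8,046 nt) and in their start coordinates, but show the same feature layout.
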