Features (pLannotate 1.2.2; 14 found; start..end, strand, type, name):
     12..297     +  enhancer       CMV enhancer: human cytomegalovirus immediate early enhancer; contains an 18-bp deletion relative to the standard CMV enhancer
    299..576     +  promoter       chicken β-actin promoter: No description available
    577..805     +  intron         hybrid intron: hybrid between chicken β-actin (CBA) and minute virus of mice (MMV) introns (Gray et al., 2011)
    943..5043    +  CDS            eSpCas9(1.1): Cas9 endonuclease from the Streptococcus pyogenes Type II CRISPR/Cas system, mutated to improve targeting specificity (Slaymaker et al., 2016) carries the mutations K848A, K1003A, and R1060A
   5044..5091    +  CDS            nucleoplasmin NLS: bipartite nuclear localization signal from nucleoplasmin
   5125..5236    +  polyA_signal   bGH poly(A) signal: bovine growth hormone polyadenylation signal
   5341..5481    +  repeat_region  AAV2 ITR: inverted terminal repeat of adeno-associated virus serotype 2 inverted
   5486..5537    -  misc_feature   bom (fragment): basis of mobility region from pBR322
   5556..5936    +  rep_origin     M13 ori (sequence partly withheld): M13 bacteriophage origin of replication; arrow indicates direction of (+) strand synthesis
   6012..6061    -  misc_feature   bom (fragment): basis of mobility region from pBR322
   6163..6198    -  CDS            rop (fragment): Rop protein, which maintains plasmids at low copy number; rop
   6293..6397    +  promoter       AmpR promoter: bla
   6398..7258    +  CDS            AmpR: β-lactamase; bla; confers resistance to ampicillin, carbenicillin, and related antibiotics
   7429..8017    +  rep_origin     ori: high-copy-number ColE1/pMB1/pBR322/pUC origin of replication
>Addgene plasmid #126759 | pX330-Flag-HeFSpCas9 (without sgRNA; with silent mutations) | depositor full sequence | sequence record 242654 | pX330-Flag-HeFSpCas9 (without sgRNA; with silent mutations) sequence 8077 bps
CTAGAGGTACCCGTTACATAACTTACGGTAAATGGCCCGCCTGGCTGACCGCCCAACGACCCCCGCCCAT
TGACGTCAATAGTAACGCCAATAGGGACTTTCCATTGACGTCAATGGGTGGAGTATTTACGGTAAACTGC
CCACTTGGCAGTACATCAAGTGTATCATATGCCAAGTACGCCCCCTATTGACGTCAATGACGGTAAATGG
CCCGCCTGGCATTGTGCCCAGTACATGACCTTATGGGACTTTCCTACTTGGCAGTACATCTACGTATTAG
TCATCGCTATTACCATGGTCGAGGTGAGCCCCACGTTCTGCTTCACTCTCCCCATCTCCCCCCCCTCCCC
ACCCCCAATTTTGTATTTATTTATTTTTTAATTATTTTGTGCAGCGATGGGGGCGGGGGGGGGGGGGGGG
CGCGCGCCAGGCGGGGCGGGGCGGGGCGAGGGGCGGGGCGGGGCGAGGCGGAGAGGTGCGGCGGCAGCCA
ATCAGAGCGGCGCGCTCCGAAAGTTTCCTTTTATGGCGAGGCGGCGGCGGCGGCGGCCCTATAAAAAGCG
AAGCGCGCGGCGGGCGGGAGTCGCTGCGACGCTGCCTTCGCCCCGTGCCCCGCTCCGCCGCCGCCTCGCG
CCGCCCGCCCCGGCTCTGACTGACCGCGTTACTCCCACAGGTGAGCGGGCGGGACGGCCCTTCTCCTCCG
GGCTGTAATTAGCTGAGCAAGAGGTAAGGGTTTAAGGGATGGTTGGTTGGTGGGGTATTAATGTTTAATT
ACCTGGAGCACCTGCCTGAAATCACTTTTTTTCAGGTTGGACCGGTGCCACCATGGACTATAAGGACCAC
GACGGAGACTACAAGGATCATGATATTGATTACAAAGACGATGACGATAAGATGGCCCCAAAGAAGAAGC
GGAAGGTCGGTATCCACGGAGTCCCAGCAGCCGACAAGAAGTACAGCATCGGCCTGGACATCGGCACCAA
CTCTGTGGGCTGGGCCGTGATCACCGACGAGTACAAGGTGCCCAGCAAGAAATTCAAGGTGCTGGGCAAC
ACCGACCGGCACAGCATCAAGAAGAACCTGATCGGAGCCCTGCTGTTCGACAGCGGCGAAACAGCCGAGG
CCACCCGGCTGAAGAGAACCGCCAGAAGAAGATACACCAGACGGAAGAACCGGATCTGCTATCTGCAAGA
GATCTTCAGCAACGAGATGGCCAAGGTGGACGACAGCTTCTTCCACAGACTGGAAGAGTCCTTCCTGGTG
GAAGAGGATAAGAAGCACGAGCGGCACCCCATCTTCGGCAACATCGTGGACGAGGTGGCCTACCACGAGA
AGTACCCCACCATCTACCACCTGAGAAAGAAACTGGTGGACAGCACCGACAAGGCCGACCTGCGGCTGAT
CTATCTGGCCCTGGCCCACATGATCAAGTTCCGGGGCCACTTCCTGATCGAGGGCGACCTGAACCCCGAC
AACAGCGACGTGGACAAGCTGTTCATCCAGCTGGTGCAGACCTACAACCAGCTGTTCGAGGAAAACCCCA
TCAACGCCAGCGGCGTGGACGCCAAGGCCATCCTGTCTGCCAGACTGAGCAAGAGCAGACGGCTGGAAAA
TCTGATCGCCCAGCTGCCCGGCGAGAAGAAGAATGGCCTGTTCGGAAACCTGATTGCCCTGAGCCTGGGC
CTGACCCCCAACTTCAAGAGCAACTTCGACCTGGCCGAGGATGCCAAACTGCAGCTGAGCAAGGACACCT
ACGACGACGACCTGGACAACCTGCTGGCCCAGATCGGCGACCAGTACGCCGACCTGTTTCTGGCCGCCAA
GAACCTGTCCGACGCCATCCTGCTGAGCGACATCCTGAGAGTGAACACCGAGATCACCAAGGCCCCCCTG
AGCGCCTCTATGATCAAGAGATACGACGAGCACCACCAGGACCTGACCCTGCTGAAAGCTCTCGTGCGGC
AGCAGCTGCCTGAGAAGTACAAAGAGATTTTCTTCGACCAGAGCAAGAACGGCTACGCCGGCTACATTGA
CGGCGGAGCCAGCCAGGAAGAGTTCTACAAGTTCATCAAGCCCATCCTGGAAAAGATGGACGGCACCGAG
GAACTGCTCGTGAAGCTGAACAGAGAGGACCTGCTGCGGAAGCAGCGGACCTTCGACAACGGCAGCATCC
CCCACCAGATCCACCTGGGAGAGCTGCACGCCATTCTGCGGCGGCAGGAAGATTTTTACCCATTCCTGAA
GGACAACCGGGAAAAGATCGAGAAGATCCTGACCTTCCGCATCCCCTACTACGTGGGCCCTCTGGCCAGG
GGAAACAGCAGATTCGCCTGGATGACCAGAAAGAGCGAGGAAACCATCACCCCCTGGAACTTCGAGGAAG
TGGTGGACAAGGGCGCTTCCGCCCAGAGCTTCATCGAGCGGATGACCGCCTTCGATAAGAACCTGCCCAA
CGAGAAGGTGCTGCCCAAGCACAGCCTGCTGTACGAGTACTTCACCGTGTATAACGAGCTGACCAAAGTG
AAATACGTGACCGAGGGAATGAGAAAGCCCGCCTTCCTGAGCGGCGAGCAGAAAAAGGCCATCGTGGACC
TGCTGTTCAAGACCAACCGGAAAGTGACCGTGAAGCAGCTGAAAGAGGACTACTTCAAGAAAATCGAGTG
CTTCGACTCCGTGGAAATCTCCGGCGTGGAAGATCGGTTCAACGCCTCCCTGGGCACATACCACGATCTG
CTGAAAATTATCAAGGACAAGGACTTCCTGGACAATGAGGAAAACGAGGACATTCTGGAAGATATCGTGC
TGACCCTGACACTGTTTGAGGACAGAGAGATGATCGAGGAACGGCTGAAAACCTATGCCCACCTGTTCGA
CGACAAAGTGATGAAGCAGCTGAAGCGGCGGAGATACACCGGCTGGGGCGCGCTGAGCCGGAAGCTGATC
AACGGCATCCGCGACAAGCAGTCCGGCAAGACAATCCTGGATTTCCTGAAGTCCGACGGCTTCGCCAACA
GAAACTTCATGGCGCTGATCCACGACGACAGCCTGACCTTTAAAGAGGACATCCAGAAAGCCCAGGTGTC
CGGCCAGGGCGATAGCCTGCACGAGCACATTGCCAATCTCGCCGGCAGCCCCGCCATTAAGAAGGGCATC
CTCCAGACAGTGAAGGTGGTGGACGAGCTGGTGAAAGTGATGGGCCGGCACAAGCCCGAGAACATCGTGA
TCGAAATGGCCAGAGAGAACCAGACCACCCAGAAGGGACAGAAGAACAGTCGCGAGAGAATGAAGCGGAT
CGAAGAGGGCATCAAAGAGCTGGGCAGCCAGATCCTGAAAGAACACCCCGTGGAAAACACCCAGCTCCAG
AACGAGAAGCTGTACCTGTACTACCTCCAGAATGGGCGGGATATGTACGTGGACCAGGAACTGGACATCA
ACCGGCTGTCCGACTACGATGTGGACCATATCGTGCCTCAGAGCTTTCTGGCGGACGACTCCATCGACAA
CAAGGTGCTGACCAGAAGCGACAAGAACCGGGGCAAGAGCGACAACGTGCCCTCCGAAGAGGTCGTGAAG
AAGATGAAGAACTACTGGCGGCAGCTGCTGAACGCCAAGCTGATTACCCAGAGAAAGTTCGACAATCTGA
CCAAGGCCGAGAGAGGCGGCCTGAGCGAACTGGATAAGGCCGGCTTCATCAAGAGACAGCTGGTGGAAAC
CCGGGCGATCACAAAGCACGTGGCACAGATCCTGGACTCCCGGATGAACACTAAGTACGACGAGAATGAC
AAGCTGATCCGGGAAGTGAAAGTGATCACCCTGAAGTCCAAGCTGGTGTCCGATTTCCGGAAGGATTTCC
AGTTTTACAAAGTGCGCGAGATCAACAACTACCACCACGCCCACGACGCGTACCTGAACGCCGTCGTGGG
AACCGCCCTGATCAAAAAGTACCCTGCGCTGGAAAGCGAGTTCGTGTACGGCGACTACAAGGTGTACGAC
GTACGGAAGATGATCGCCAAGAGCGAGCAGGAAATCGGCAAGGCTACCGCCAAGTACTTCTTCTACAGCA
ACATCATGAACTTTTTCAAGACCGAGATTACCCTGGCCAACGGCGAGATCCGGAAGGCGCCTCTGATCGA
GACAAACGGCGAAACCGGGGAGATCGTGTGGGATAAGGGCCGGGATTTTGCCACCGTGCGGAAAGTGCTG
AGCATGCCCCAAGTGAATATCGTGAAAAAGACCGAGGTGCAGACAGGCGGCTTCAGCAAAGAGTCTATCC
TGCCCAAGAGGAACAGCGATAAGCTGATCGCCAGAAAGAAGGACTGGGACCCTAAGAAGTACGGCGGCTT
CGACAGCCCCACCGTGGCCTATTCTGTGCTGGTGGTGGCCAAAGTGGAAAAGGGCAAGTCCAAGAAACTG
AAGAGTGTGAAAGAGCTGCTGGGGATCACCATCATGGAAAGAAGCAGCTTCGAGAAGAATCCCATCGACT
TTCTGGAAGCCAAGGGCTACAAAGAAGTGAAAAAGGACCTGATCATCAAGCTGCCTAAGTACTCCCTGTT
CGAGCTGGAAAACGGCCGGAAGAGAATGCTGGCCTCTGCCGGCGAACTGCAGAAGGGAAACGAACTGGCC
CTGCCCTCCAAATATGTGAACTTCCTGTACCTGGCCAGCCACTATGAGAAGCTGAAGGGCTCCCCCGAGG
ATAATGAGCAGAAACAGCTGTTTGTGGAACAGCACAAGCACTACCTGGACGAGATCATCGAGCAGATCAG
CGAGTTCTCCAAGAGAGTGATCCTGGCCGACGCTAATCTGGACAAAGTGCTGTCCGCCTACAACAAGCAC
CGGGATAAGCCCATCAGAGAGCAGGCCGAGAATATCATCCACCTGTTTACCCTGACCAATCTGGGAGCCC
CTGCCGCCTTCAAGTACTTTGACACCACCATCGACCGGAAGAGGTACACCAGCACCAAAGAGGTGCTGGA
CGCCACCCTGATCCACCAGAGCATCACCGGCCTGTACGAGACACGGATCGACCTGTCTCAGCTGGGAGGC
GACAAAAGGCCGGCGGCCACGAAAAAGGCCGGCCAGGCAAAAAAGAAAAAGTAAGAATTCCTAGAGCTCG
CTGATCAGCCTCGACTGTGCCTTCTAGTTGCCAGCCATCTGTTGTTTGCCCCTCCCCCGTGCCTTCCTTG
ACCCTGGAAGGTGCCACTCCCACTGTCCTTTCCTAATAAAATGAGGAAATTGCATCGCATTGTCTGAGTA
GGTGTCATTCTATTCTGGGGGGTGGGGTGGGGCAGGACAGCAAGGGGGAGGATTGGGAAGAGAATAGCAG
GCATGCTGGGGAGCGGCCGCAGGAACCCCTAGTGATGGAGTTGGCCACTCCCTCTCTGCGCGCTCGCTCG
CTCACTGAGGCCGGGCGACCAAAGGTCGCCCGACGCCCGGGCTTTGCCCGGGCGGCCTCAGTGAGCGAGC
GAGCGCGCAGCTGCCTGCAGGGGCGCCTGATGCGGTATTTTCTCCTTACGCATCTGTGCGGTATTTCACA
CCGCATA
[142 nt withheld, positions 5538-5679]
C
[141 nt withheld, positions 5681-5821]
CCTTTGACGTTGGAGTCCACGTTCTTT
[37 nt withheld, positions 5849-5885]
ACCCTATCTCGGGCTATTCTTTTGATTTATAAGGGATTTTGCCGATTTCGGCCTATTGGTTAAAAAATGA
GCTGATTTAACAAAAATTTAACGCGAATTTTAACAAAATATTAACGTTTACAATTTTATGGTGCACTCTC
AGTACAATCTGCTCTGATGCCGCATAGTTAAGCCAGCCCCGACACCCGCCAACACCCGCTGACGCGCCCT
GACGGGCTTGTCTGCTCCCGGCATCCGCTTACAGACAAGCTGTGACCGTCTCCGGGAGCTGCATGTGTCA
GAGGTTTTCACCGTCATCACCGAAACGCGCGAGACGAAAGGGCCTCGTGATACGCCTATTTTTATAGGTT
AATGTCATGATAATAATGGTTTCTTAGACGTCAGGTGGCACTTTTCGGGGAAATGTGCGCGGAACCCCTA
TTTGTTTATTTTTCTAAATACATTCAAATATGTATCCGCTCATGAGACAATAACCCTGATAAATGCTTCA
ATAATATTGAAAAAGGAAGAGTATGAGTATTCAACATTTCCGTGTCGCCCTTATTCCCTTTTTTGCGGCA
TTTTGCCTTCCTGTTTTTGCTCACCCAGAAACGCTGGTGAAAGTAAAAGATGCTGAAGATCAGTTGGGTG
CACGAGTGGGTTACATCGAACTGGATCTCAACAGCGGTAAGATCCTTGAGAGTTTTCGCCCCGAAGAACG
TTTTCCAATGATGAGCACTTTTAAAGTTCTGCTATGTGGCGCGGTATTATCCCGTATTGACGCCGGGCAA
GAGCAACTCGGTCGCCGCATACACTATTCTCAGAATGACTTGGTTGAGTACTCACCAGTCACAGAAAAGC
ATCTTACGGATGGCATGACAGTAAGAGAATTATGCAGTGCTGCCATAACCATGAGTGATAACACTGCGGC
CAACTTACTTCTGACAACGATCGGAGGACCGAAGGAGCTAACCGCTTTTTTGCACAACATGGGGGATCAT
GTAACTCGCCTTGATCGTTGGGAACCGGAGCTGAATGAAGCCATACCAAACGACGAGCGTGACACCACGA
TGCCTGTAGCAATGGCAACAACGTTGCGCAAACTATTAACTGGCGAACTACTTACTCTAGCTTCCCGGCA
ACAATTAATAGACTGGATGGAGGCGGATAAAGTTGCAGGACCACTTCTGCGCTCGGCCCTTCCGGCTGGC
TGGTTTATTGCTGATAAATCTGGAGCCGGTGAGCGTGGAAGCCGCGGTATCATTGCAGCACTGGGGCCAG
ATGGTAAGCCCTCCCGTATCGTAGTTATCTACACGACGGGGAGTCAGGCAACTATGGATGAACGAAATAG
ACAGATCGCTGAGATAGGTGCCTCACTGATTAAGCATTGGTAACTGTCAGACCAAGTTTACTCATATATA
CTTTAGATTGATTTAAAACTTCATTTTTAATTTAAAAGGATCTAGGTGAAGATCCTTTTTGATAATCTCA
TGACCAAAATCCCTTAACGTGAGTTTTCGTTCCACTGAGCGTCAGACCCCGTAGAAAAGATCAAAGGATC
TTCTTGAGATCCTTTTTTTCTGCGCGTAATCTGCTGCTTGCAAACAAAAAAACCACCGCTACCAGCGGTG
GTTTGTTTGCCGGATCAAGAGCTACCAACTCTTTTTCCGAAGGTAACTGGCTTCAGCAGAGCGCAGATAC
CAAATACTGTCCTTCTAGTGTAGCCGTAGTTAGGCCACCACTTCAAGAACTCTGTAGCACCGCCTACATA
CCTCGCTCTGCTAATCCTGTTACCAGTGGCTGCTGCCAGTGGCGATAAGTCGTGTCTTACCGGGTTGGAC
TCAAGACGATAGTTACCGGATAAGGCGCAGCGGTCGGGCTGAACGGGGGGTTCGTGCACACAGCCCAGCT
TGGAGCGAACGACCTACACCGAACTGAGATACCTACAGCGTGAGCTATGAGAAAGCGCCACGCTTCCCGA
AGGGAGAAAGGCGGACAGGTATCCGGTAAGCGGCAGGGTCGGAACAGGAGAGCGCACGAGGGAGCTTCCA
GGGGGAAACGCCTGGTATCTTTATAGTCCTGTCGGGTTTCGCCACCTCTGACTTGAGCGTCGATTTTTGT
GATGCTCGTCAGGGGGGCGGAGCCTATGGAAAAACGCCAGCAACGCGGCCTTTTTACGGTTCCTGGCCTT
TTGCTGGCCTTTTGCTCACATG
