Features (pLannotate 1.2.2; 14 found; start..end, strand, type, name):
    133..360     +  intron         hybrid intron: hybrid between chicken β-actin (CBA) and minute virus of mice (MMV) introns (Gray et al., 2011)
    498..4598    +  CDS            eSpCas9(1.1): Cas9 endonuclease from the Streptococcus pyogenes Type II CRISPR/Cas system, mutated to improve targeting specificity (Slaymaker et al., 2016) carries the mutations K848A, K1003A, and R1060A
   4599..4646    +  CDS            nucleoplasmin NLS: bipartite nuclear localization signal from nucleoplasmin
   4680..4791    +  polyA_signal   bGH poly(A) signal: bovine growth hormone polyadenylation signal
   4896..5036    +  repeat_region  AAV2 ITR: inverted terminal repeat of adeno-associated virus serotype 2 inverted
   5041..5092    -  misc_feature   bom (fragment): basis of mobility region from pBR322
   5111..5566    +  rep_origin     f1 ori (sequence partly withheld): f1 bacteriophage origin of replication; arrow indicates direction of (+) strand synthesis
   5567..5616    -  misc_feature   bom (fragment): basis of mobility region from pBR322
   5718..5753    -  CDS            rop (fragment): Rop protein, which maintains plasmids at low copy number; rop
   5848..5952    +  promoter       AmpR promoter: bla
   5953..6813    +  CDS            AmpR: β-lactamase; bla; confers resistance to ampicillin, carbenicillin, and related antibiotics
   6984..7572    +  rep_origin     ori: high-copy-number ColE1/pMB1/pBR322/pUC origin of replication
   7644..7929    +  enhancer       CMV enhancer: human cytomegalovirus immediate early enhancer; contains an 18-bp deletion relative to the standard CMV enhancer
   7931..6       +  promoter       chicken β-actin promoter (fragment) (across the origin): No description available
>Addgene plasmid #126759 | pX330-Flag-HeFSpCas9 (without sgRNA; with silent mutations) | addgene full sequence | sequence record 412375 | Addgene NGS Result
GGGGGGGGGSGGGGSGGGGSGRGGSGGRGRGGTGCGGCGGCAGCCAATCAGAGCGGCGCGCTCCGAAAGT
TTCCTTTTATGGCGAGGCGGCGGCGGCGGCGGCCCTATAAAAAGCGAAGCGCGCGGCGGGCGGGAGTCGC
TGCGCGCTGCCTTCGCCCCGTGCCCCGCTCCGCCGCCGCCTCGCGCCGCCCGCCCCGGCTCTGACTGACC
GCGTTACTCCCACAGGTGAGCGGGCGGGACGGCCCTTCTCCTCCGGGCTGTAATTAGCTGAGCAAGAGGT
AAGGGTTTAAGGGATGGTTGGTTGGTGGGGTATTAATGTTTAATTACCTGGAGCACCTGCCTGAAATCAC
TTTTTTTCAGGTTGGACCGGTGCCACCATGGACTATAAGGACCACGACGGAGACTACAAGGATCATGATA
TTGATTACAAAGACGATGACGATAAGATGGCCCCAAAGAAGAAGCGGAAGGTCGGTATCCACGGAGTCCC
AGCAGCCGACAAGAAGTACAGCATCGGCCTGGACATCGGCACCAACTCTGTGGGCTGGGCCGTGATCACC
GACGAGTACAAGGTGCCCAGCAAGAAATTCAAGGTGCTGGGCAACACCGACCGGCACAGCATCAAGAAGA
ACCTGATCGGAGCCCTGCTGTTCGACAGCGGCGAAACAGCCGAGGCCACCCGGCTGAAGAGAACCGCCAG
AAGAAGATACACCAGACGGAAGAACCGGATCTGCTATCTGCAAGAGATCTTCAGCAACGAGATGGCCAAG
GTGGACGACAGCTTCTTCCACAGACTGGAAGAGTCCTTCCTGGTGGAAGAGGATAAGAAGCACGAGCGGC
ACCCCATCTTCGGCAACATCGTGGACGAGGTGGCCTACCACGAGAAGTACCCCACCATCTACCACCTGAG
AAAGAAACTGGTGGACAGCACCGACAAGGCCGACCTGCGGCTGATCTATCTGGCCCTGGCCCACATGATC
AAGTTCCGGGGCCACTTCCTGATCGAGGGCGACCTGAACCCCGACAACAGCGACGTGGACAAGCTGTTCA
TCCAGCTGGTGCAGACCTACAACCAGCTGTTCGAGGAAAACCCCATCAACGCCAGCGGCGTGGACGCCAA
GGCCATCCTGTCTGCCAGACTGAGCAAGAGCAGACGGCTGGAAAATCTGATCGCCCAGCTGCCCGGCGAG
AAGAAGAATGGCCTGTTCGGAAACCTGATTGCCCTGAGCCTGGGCCTGACCCCCAACTTCAAGAGCAACT
TCGACCTGGCCGAGGATGCCAAACTGCAGCTGAGCAAGGACACCTACGACGACGACCTGGACAACCTGCT
GGCCCAGATCGGCGACCAGTACGCCGACCTGTTTCTGGCCGCCAAGAACCTGTCCGACGCCATCCTGCTG
AGCGACATCCTGAGAGTGAACACCGAGATCACCAAGGCCCCCCTGAGCGCCTCTATGATCAAGAGATACG
ACGAGCACCACCAGGACCTGACCCTGCTGAAAGCTCTCGTGCGGCAGCAGCTGCCTGAGAAGTACAAAGA
GATTTTCTTCGACCAGAGCAAGAACGGCTACGCCGGCTACATTGACGGCGGAGCCAGCCAGGAAGAGTTC
TACAAGTTCATCAAGCCCATCCTGGAAAAGATGGACGGCACCGAGGAACTGCTCGTGAAGCTGAACAGAG
AGGACCTGCTGCGGAAGCAGCGGACCTTCGACAACGGCAGCATCCCCCACCAGATCCACCTGGGAGAGCT
GCACGCCATTCTGCGGCGGCAGGAAGATTTTTACCCATTCCTGAAGGACAACCGGGAAAAGATCGAGAAG
ATCCTGACCTTCCGCATCCCCTACTACGTGGGCCCTCTGGCCAGGGGAAACAGCAGATTCGCCTGGATGA
CCAGAAAGAGCGAGGAAACCATCACCCCCTGGAACTTCGAGGAAGTGGTGGACAAGGGCGCTTCCGCCCA
GAGCTTCATCGAGCGGATGACCGCCTTCGATAAGAACCTGCCCAACGAGAAGGTGCTGCCCAAGCACAGC
CTGCTGTACGAGTACTTCACCGTGTATAACGAGCTGACCAAAGTGAAATACGTGACCGAGGGAATGAGAA
AGCCCGCCTTCCTGAGCGGCGAGCAGAAAAAGGCCATCGTGGACCTGCTGTTCAAGACCAACCGGAAAGT
GACCGTGAAGCAGCTGAAAGAGGACTACTTCAAGAAAATCGAGTGCTTCGACTCCGTGGAAATCTCCGGC
GTGGAAGATCGGTTCAACGCCTCCCTGGGCACATACCACGATCTGCTGAAAATTATCAAGGACAAGGACT
TCCTGGACAATGAGGAAAACGAGGACATTCTGGAAGATATCGTGCTGACCCTGACACTGTTTGAGGACAG
AGAGATGATCGAGGAACGGCTGAAAACCTATGCCCACCTGTTCGACGACAAAGTGATGAAGCAGCTGAAG
CGGCGGAGATACACCGGCTGGGGCGCGCTGAGCCGGAAGCTGATCAACGGCATCCGCGACAAGCAGTCCG
GCAAGACAATCCTGGATTTCCTGAAGTCCGACGGCTTCGCCAACAGAAACTTCATGGCGCTGATCCACGA
CGACAGCCTGACCTTTAAAGAGGACATCCAGAAAGCCCAGGTGTCCGGCCAGGGCGATAGCCTGCACGAG
CACATTGCCAATCTCGCCGGCAGCCCCGCCATTAAGAAGGGCATCCTCCAGACAGTGAAGGTGGTGGACG
AGCTGGTGAAAGTGATGGGCCGGCACAAGCCCGAGAACATCGTGATCGAAATGGCCAGAGAGAACCAGAC
CACCCAGAAGGGACAGAAGAACAGTCGCGAGAGAATGAAGCGGATCGAAGAGGGCATCAAAGAGCTGGGC
AGCCAGATCCTGAAAGAACACCCCGTGGAAAACACCCAGCTCCAGAACGAGAAGCTGTACCTGTACTACC
TCCAGAATGGGCGGGATATGTACGTGGACCAGGAACTGGACATCAACCGGCTGTCCGACTACGATGTGGA
CCATATCGTGCCTCAGAGCTTTCTGGCGGACGACTCCATCGACAACAAGGTGCTGACCAGAAGCGACAAG
AACCGGGGCAAGAGCGACAACGTGCCCTCCGAAGAGGTCGTGAAGAAGATGAAGAACTACTGGCGGCAGC
TGCTGAACGCCAAGCTGATTACCCAGAGAAAGTTCGACAATCTGACCAAGGCCGAGAGAGGCGGCCTGAG
CGAACTGGATAAGGCCGGCTTCATCAAGAGACAGCTGGTGGAAACCCGGGCGATCACAAAGCACGTGGCA
CAGATCCTGGACTCCCGGATGAACACTAAGTACGACGAGAATGACAAGCTGATCCGGGAAGTGAAAGTGA
TCACCCTGAAGTCCAAGCTGGTGTCCGATTTCCGGAAGGATTTCCAGTTTTACAAAGTGCGCGAGATCAA
CAACTACCACCACGCCCACGACGCGTACCTGAACGCCGTCGTGGGAACCGCCCTGATCAAAAAGTACCCT
GCGCTGGAAAGCGAGTTCGTGTACGGCGACTACAAGGTGTACGACGTACGGAAGATGATCGCCAAGAGCG
AGCAGGAAATCGGCAAGGCTACCGCCAAGTACTTCTTCTACAGCAACATCATGAACTTTTTCAAGACCGA
GATTACCCTGGCCAACGGCGAGATCCGGAAGGCGCCTCTGATCGAGACAAACGGCGAAACCGGGGAGATC
GTGTGGGATAAGGGCCGGGATTTTGCCACCGTGCGGAAAGTGCTGAGCATGCCCCAAGTGAATATCGTGA
AAAAGACCGAGGTGCAGACAGGCGGCTTCAGCAAAGAGTCTATCCTGCCCAAGAGGAACAGCGATAAGCT
GATCGCCAGAAAGAAGGACTGGGACCCTAAGAAGTACGGCGGCTTCGACAGCCCCACCGTGGCCTATTCT
GTGCTGGTGGTGGCCAAAGTGGAAAAGGGCAAGTCCAAGAAACTGAAGAGTGTGAAAGAGCTGCTGGGGA
TCACCATCATGGAAAGAAGCAGCTTCGAGAAGAATCCCATCGACTTTCTGGAAGCCAAGGGCTACAAAGA
AGTGAAAAAGGACCTGATCATCAAGCTGCCTAAGTACTCCCTGTTCGAGCTGGAAAACGGCCGGAAGAGA
ATGCTGGCCTCTGCCGGCGAACTGCAGAAGGGAAACGAACTGGCCCTGCCCTCCAAATATGTGAACTTCC
TGTACCTGGCCAGCCACTATGAGAAGCTGAAGGGCTCCCCCGAGGATAATGAGCAGAAACAGCTGTTTGT
GGAACAGCACAAGCACTACCTGGACGAGATCATCGAGCAGATCAGCGAGTTCTCCAAGAGAGTGATCCTG
GCCGACGCTAATCTGGACAAAGTGCTGTCCGCCTACAACAAGCACCGGGATAAGCCCATCAGAGAGCAGG
CCGAGAATATCATCCACCTGTTTACCCTGACCAATCTGGGAGCCCCTGCCGCCTTCAAGTACTTTGACAC
CACCATCGACCGGAAGAGGTACACCAGCACCAAAGAGGTGCTGGACGCCACCCTGATCCACCAGAGCATC
ACCGGCCTGTACGAGACACGGATCGACCTGTCTCAGCTGGGAGGCGACAAAAGGCCGGCGGCCACGAAAA
AGGCCGGCCAGGCAAAAAAGAAAAAGTAAGAATTCCTAGAGCTCGCTGATCAGCCTCGACTGTGCCTTCT
AGTTGCCAGCCATCTGTTGTTTGCCCCTCCCCCGTGCCTTCCTTGACCCTGGAAGGTGCCACTCCCACTG
TCCTTTCCTAATAAAATGAGGAAATTGCATCGCATTGTCTGAGTAGGTGTCATTCTATTCTGGGGGGTGG
GGTGGGGCAGGACAGCAAGGGGGAGGATTGGGAAGAGAATAGCAGGCATGCTGGGGAGCGGCCGCAGGAA
CCCCTAGTGATGGAGTTGGCCACTCCCTCTCTGCGCGCTCGCTCGCTCACTGAGGCCGGGCGACCAAAGG
TCGCCCGACGCCCGGGCTTTGCCCGGGCGGCCTCAGTGAGCGAGCGAGCGCGCAGCTGCCTGCAGGGGCG
CCTGATGCGGTATTTTCTCCTTACGCATCTGTGCGGTATTTCACACCGCATA
[95 nt withheld, positions 5093-5187]
T
[46 nt withheld, positions 5189-5234]
C
[141 nt withheld, positions 5236-5376]
CCTTTGACGTTGGAGTCCACGTTCTTT
[37 nt withheld, positions 5404-5440]
ACTCTATCTCGGGCTATTCTTTTGATTTATAAGGGATTTTGCCGATTTCGGTCTATTGGTTAAAAAATGA
GCTGATTTAACAAAAATTTAACGCGAATTTTAACAAAATATTAACGTTTACAATTTTATGGTGCACTCTC
AGTACAATCTGCTCTGATGCCGCATAGTTAAGCCAGCCCCGACACCCGCCAACACCCGCTGACGCGCCCT
GACGGGCTTGTCTGCTCCCGGCATCCGCTTACAGACAAGCTGTGACCGTCTCCGGGAGCTGCATGTGTCA
GAGGTTTTCACCGTCATCACCGAAACGCGCGAGACGAAAGGGCCTCGTGATACGCCTATTTTTATAGGTT
AATGTCATGATAATAATGGTTTCTTAGACGTCAGGTGGCACTTTTCGGGGAAATGTGCGCGGAACCCCTA
TTTGTTTATTTTTCTAAATACATTCAAATATGTATCCGCTCATGAGACAATAACCCTGATAAATGCTTCA
ATAATATTGAAAAAGGAAGAGTATGAGTATTCAACATTTCCGTGTCGCCCTTATTCCCTTTTTTGCGGCA
TTTTGCCTTCCTGTTTTTGCTCACCCAGAAACGCTGGTGAAAGTAAAAGATGCTGAAGATCAGTTGGGTG
CACGAGTGGGTTACATCGAACTGGATCTCAACAGCGGTAAGATCCTTGAGAGTTTTCGCCCCGAAGAACG
TTTTCCAATGATGAGCACTTTTAAAGTTCTGCTATGTGGCGCGGTATTATCCCGTATTGACGCCGGGCAA
GAGCAACTCGGTCGCCGCATACACTATTCTCAGAATGACTTGGTTGAGTACTCACCAGTCACAGAAAAGC
ATCTTACGGATGGCATGACAGTAAGAGAATTATGCAGTGCTGCCATAACCATGAGTGATAACACTGCGGC
CAACTTACTTCTGACAACGATCGGAGGACCGAAGGAGCTAACCGCTTTTTTGCACAACATGGGGGATCAT
GTAACTCGCCTTGATCGTTGGGAACCGGAGCTGAATGAAGCCATACCAAACGACGAGCGTGACACCACGA
TGCCTGTAGCAATGGCAACAACGTTGCGCAAACTATTAACTGGCGAACTACTTACTCTAGCTTCCCGGCA
ACAATTAATAGACTGGATGGAGGCGGATAAAGTTGCAGGACCACTTCTGCGCTCGGCCCTTCCGGCTGGC
TGGTTTATTGCTGATAAATCTGGAGCCGGTGAGCGTGGAAGCCGCGGTATCATTGCAGCACTGGGGCCAG
ATGGTAAGCCCTCCCGTATCGTAGTTATCTACACGACGGGGAGTCAGGCAACTATGGATGAACGAAATAG
ACAGATCGCTGAGATAGGTGCCTCACTGATTAAGCATTGGTAACTGTCAGACCAAGTTTACTCATATATA
CTTTAGATTGATTTAAAACTTCATTTTTAATTTAAAAGGATCTAGGTGAAGATCCTTTTTGATAATCTCA
TGACCAAAATCCCTTAACGTGAGTTTTCGTTCCACTGAGCGTCAGACCCCGTAGAAAAGATCAAAGGATC
TTCTTGAGATCCTTTTTTTCTGCGCGTAATCTGCTGCTTGCAAACAAAAAAACCACCGCTACCAGCGGTG
GTTTGTTTGCCGGATCAAGAGCTACCAACTCTTTTTCCGAAGGTAACTGGCTTCAGCAGAGCGCAGATAC
CAAATACTGTTCTTCTAGTGTAGCCGTAGTTAGGCCACCACTTCAAGAACTCTGTAGCACCGCCTACATA
CCTCGCTCTGCTAATCCTGTTACCAGTGGCTGCTGCCAGTGGCGATAAGTCGTGTCTTACCGGGTTGGAC
TCAAGACGATAGTTACCGGATAAGGCGCAGCGGTCGGGCTGAACGGGGGGTTCGTGCACACAGCCCAGCT
TGGAGCGAACGACCTACACCGAACTGAGATACCTACAGCGTGAGCTATGAGAAAGCGCCACGCTTCCCGA
AGGGAGAAAGGCGGACAGGTATCCGGTAAGCGGCAGGGTCGGAACAGGAGAGCGCACGAGGGAGCTTCCA
GGGGGAAACGCCTGGTATCTTTATAGTCCTGTCGGGTTTCGCCACCTCTGACTTGAGCGTCGATTTTTGT
GATGCTCGTCAGGGGGGCGGAGCCTATGGAAAAACGCCAGCAACGCGGCCTTTTTACGGTTCCTGGCCTT
TTGCTGGCCTTTTGCTCACATGCTAGAGGTACCCGTTACATAACTTACGGTAAATGGCCCGCCTGGCTGA
CCGCCCAACGACCCCCGCCCATTGACGTCAATAGTAACGCCAATAGGGACTTTCCATTGACGTCAATGGG
TGGAGTATTTACGGTAAACTGCCCACTTGGCAGTACATCAAGTGTATCATATGCCAAGTACGCCCCCTAT
TGACGTCAATGACGGTAAATGGCCCGCCTGGCATTGTGCCCAGTACATGACCTTATGGGACTTTCCTACT
TGGCAGTACATCTACGTATTAGTCATCGCTATTACCATGGTCGAGGTGAGCCCCACGTTCTGCTTCACTC
TCCCCATCTCCCCCCCCTCCCCACCCCCAATTTTGTATTTATTTATTTTTTAATTATTTTGTGCAGCGAT
GGGGGCGGGGGGGGGG
